Addgene plasmid #20954: pLenti-CaMKIIa-VChR1-EYFP-WPRE
Purpose: 3rd gen lentiviral expression of VChR1 fused to EYFP driven by CaMKIIa promoter for optogenetic activation
Depositing lab: Karl Deisseroth. Depositing organization: Stanford University. Publication: Red-shifted optogenetic excitation: a tool for fast neural control derived from Volvox carteri. Zhang F, Prigge M, Beyriere F, Tsunoda SP, Mattis J, Yizhar O, Hegemann P, Deisseroth K. Nat Neurosci. 2008 Jun . 11(6):631-3. 10.1038/nn.2120 PubMed 18432196.
Backbone
  Vector backbone: pLenti-CaMKIIa
  Backbone size w/o insert (bp): 9250
  Vector type: Mammalian Expression, Lentiviral
Growth in bacteria
  Bacterial resistance: Ampicillin, 100 μg/mL
  Growth temperature: 37°C
  Growth strain: Stbl3
  Copy number: High Copy
Gene/Insert
  Gene/Insert name: volvox channelrhodopsin-1 (alt name: VChR1)
  Species: V. carteri
  Insert size (bp): 1626
  Promoter: CaMKIIa
  Tag / fusion protein: YFP (C terminal on insert)
  Cloning method: Restriction Enzyme; 5′ cloning site AgeI (unknown if destroyed); 3′ cloning site EcoRI (unknown if destroyed)
  Sequencing primers: 5′ n/a
Terms and licenses: Academic/Nonprofit Terms; Industry Terms: Not Available to Industry
Depositor comments: Please see http://www.optogenetics.org for additional information.
How to cite: pLenti-CaMKIIa-VChR1-EYFP-WPRE was a gift from Karl Deisseroth (Addgene plasmid # 20954 ; http://n2t.net/addgene:20954 ; RRID:Addgene_20954)
