[The description below was written by a language model from this plasmid's Addgene catalogue record and the feature table of its GenBank file.]
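Description:
pLenti-CaMKIIa-VChR1-EYFP-WPRE is a third-generation lentiviral transfer plasmid of 10,877 bp built for optogenetic excitation of neurons. It is maintained in E. coli as a high-copy plasmid through a ColE1/pUC-type origin with ampicillin selection. The backbone also carries an f1 origin and an SV40 promoter/EM7-driven bleomycin/Zeocin resistance cassette with an SV40 poly(A) signal. This cassette lies outside the LTR-flanked region, so it would not be packaged into virus.

The viral portion has the usual third-generation layout. A CMV enhancer/promoter replaces the upstream part of the 5' LTR, so genomic RNA can be transcribed in packaging cells without Tat. It is followed by a truncated HIV-1 LTR, the Psi packaging signal, the Rev response element for Rev-dependent nuclear export, and the cPPT/CTS, which aids nuclear import of the reverse-transcribed genome. A second truncated LTR, labelled as a 5' LTR by the automated annotation although it sits at the 3' position, and a bGH poly(A) signal close the cassette.

Between these elements, the mouse CaMKIIα promoter, commonly used to bias expression toward excitatory neurons, and a Kozak sequence drive channelrhodopsin-1 from Volvox carteri (VChR1) fused at its C terminus to EYFP. The feature table does not annotate the VChR1 coding region itself. It presumably occupies the unannotated interval between the Kozak sequence and EYFP. A WPRE downstream of the fusion enhances transcript stability and expression. According to the record, VChR1 serves as a red-shifted light-gated tool for fast neural activation, and the EYFP tag allows expressing cells to be visualised.
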