LOCUS       Exported 10877 bp ds-DNA circular SYN 12-MAY-2021
DEFINITION  3rd gen lentiviral expression of VChR1 fused to EYFP driven by
            CaMKIIa promoter for optogenetic activation.
ACCESSION   .
VERSION     .
KEYWORDS    pLenti-CaMKIIa-VChR1-EYFP-WPRE
SOURCE      synthetic DNA construct
  ORGANISM  synthetic DNA construct
REFERENCE   1 (bases 1 to 10877)
  AUTHORS   Zhang F, Prigge M, Beyriere F, Tsunoda SP, Mattis J, Yizhar O,
            Hegemann P, Deisseroth K
  TITLE     Red-shifted optogenetic excitation: a tool for fast neural control
            derived from Volvox carteri.
  JOURNAL   Nat Neurosci. 2008 Jun . 11(6):631-3.
  PUBMED    18432196
REFERENCE   2 (bases 1 to 10877)
  AUTHORS   .
  TITLE     Direct Submission
  JOURNAL   Exported May 12, 2021 from SnapGene Server 1.1.58
            http://www.snapgene.com
FEATURES             Location/Qualifiers
     source          1..10877
                     /organism="synthetic DNA construct"
                     /mol_type="other DNA"
     primer_bind     complement(47..66)
                     /label=pRS-marker
                     /note="pRS vectors, use to sequence yeast selectable
                     marker"
     enhancer        238..617
                     /label=CMV enhancer
                     /note="human cytomegalovirus immediate early enhancer"
     promoter        619..817
                     /label=CMV promoter
                     /note="human cytomegalovirus (CMV) immediate early
                     promoter"
     primer_bind     772..792
                     /label=CMV-F
                     /note="Human CMV immediate early promoter, forward primer"
     LTR             835..1015
                     /label=5' LTR (truncated)
                     /note="truncated 5' long terminal repeat (LTR) from HIV-1"
     misc_feature    1062..1187
                     /label=HIV-1 Psi
                     /note="packaging signal of human immunodeficiency virus
                     type 1"
     misc_feature    1680..1913
                     /label=RRE
                     /note="The Rev response element (RRE) of HIV-1 allows for
                     Rev-dependent mRNA export from the nucleus to the
                     cytoplasm."
     CDS             2098..2142
                     /codon_start=1
                     /product="antigenic peptide corresponding to amino acids
                     655 to 669 of the HIV envelope protein gp41 (Lutje Hulsik
                     et al., 2013)"
                     /label=gp41 peptide
                     /note="recognized by the 2H10 single-chain llama nanobody"
                     /translation="KNEQELLELDKWASL"
     misc_feature    2440..2557
                     /label=cPPT/CTS
                     /note="central polypurine tract and central termination
                     sequence of HIV-1"
     promoter        2602..3891
                     /label=CaMKII promoter
                     /note="promoter for the mouse calcium/calmodulin-dependent
                     kinase II alpha subunit"
     regulatory      3913..3922
                     /regulatory_class="other"
                     /note="vertebrate consensus sequence for strong initiation
                     of translation (Kozak, 1987)"
     CDS             4828..5544
                     /codon_start=1
                     /product="enhanced YFP"
                     /label=EYFP
                     /note="mammalian codon-optimized"
                     /translation="VSKGEELFTGVVPILVELDGDVNGHKFSVSGEGEGDATYGKLTLK
                     FICTTGKLPVPWPTLVTTFGYGLQCFARYPDHMKQHDFFKSAMPEGYVQERTIFFKDDG
                     NYKTRAEVKFEGDTLVNRIELKGIDFKEDGNILGHKLEYNYNSHNVYIMADKQKNGIKV
                     NFKIRHNIEDGSVQLADHYQQNTPIGDGPVLLPDNHYLSYQSALSKDPNEKRDHMVLLE
                     FVTAAGITLGMDELYK"
     primer_bind     complement(4870..4891)
                     /label=EGFP-N
                     /note="EGFP, reverse primer"
     primer_bind     complement(5131..5150)
                     /label=EXFP-R
                     /note="For distinguishing EGFP variants, reverse primer"
     primer_bind     5478..5499
                     /label=EGFP-C
                     /note="EGFP, forward primer"
     misc_feature    5569..6157
                     /label=WPRE
                     /note="woodchuck hepatitis virus posttranscriptional
                     regulatory element"
     primer_bind     complement(5622..5642)
                     /label=WPRE-R
                     /note="WPRE, reverse primer"
     CDS             complement(6040..6051)
                     /codon_start=1
                     /product="Factor Xa recognition and cleavage site"
                     /label=Factor Xa site
                     /translation="IEGR"
     primer_bind     complement(6160..6176)
                     /label=KS primer
                     /note="common sequencing primer, one of multiple similar
                     variants"
     primer_bind     complement(6161..6177)
                     /label=pBluescriptKS
                     /note="For pBluescript vector"
     LTR             6682..6862
                     /label=5' LTR (truncated)
                     /note="truncated 5' long terminal repeat (LTR) from HIV-1"
     primer_bind     complement(6888..6905)
                     /label=BGH-rev
                     /note="Bovine growth hormone terminator, reverse primer.
                     Also called BGH reverse"
     polyA_signal    6894..7118
                     /label=bGH poly(A) signal
                     /note="bovine growth hormone polyadenylation signal"
     rep_origin      7164..7592
                     /direction=RIGHT
                     /label=f1 ori
                     /note="f1 bacteriophage origin of replication; arrow
                     indicates direction of (+) strand synthesis"
     primer_bind     complement(7251..7270)
                     /label=F1ori-R
                     /note="F1 origin, reverse primer"
     primer_bind     7461..7482
                     /label=F1ori-F
                     /note="F1 origin, forward primer"
     primer_bind     complement(7601..7621)
                     /label=pBABE 3'
                     /note="SV40 enhancer, reverse primer for pBABE vectors"
     promoter        7606..7935
                     /label=SV40 promoter
                     /note="SV40 enhancer and early promoter"
     rep_origin      7786..7921
                     /label=SV40 ori
                     /note="SV40 origin of replication"
     primer_bind     7848..7867
                     /label=SV40pro-F
                     /note="SV40 promoter/origin, forward primer"
     promoter        7983..8030
                     /label=EM7 promoter
                     /note="synthetic bacterial promoter "
     CDS             8049..8423
                     /codon_start=1
                     /gene="Sh ble from Streptoalloteichus hindustanus"
                     /product="antibiotic-binding protein"
                     /label=BleoR
                     /note="confers resistance to bleomycin, phleomycin, and
                     Zeocin(TM)"
                     /translation="MAKLTSAVPVLTARDVAGAVEFWTDRLGFSRDFVEDDFAGVVRDD
                     VTLFISAVQDQVVPDNTLAWVWVRGLDELYAEWSEVVSTNFRDASGPAMTEIGEQPWGR
                     EFALRDPAGNCVHFVAEEQD"
     polyA_signal    8553..8674
                     /label=SV40 poly(A) signal
                     /note="SV40 polyadenylation signal"
     primer_bind     complement(8590..8609)
                     /label=SV40pA-R
                     /note="SV40 polyA, reverse primer"
     primer_bind     8644..8663
                     /label=EBV-rev
                     /note="SV40 polyA terminator, reverse primer"
     primer_bind     complement(8723..8739)
                     /label=M13 rev
                     /note="common sequencing primer, one of multiple similar
                     variants"
     primer_bind     complement(8723..8739)
                     /label=M13 Reverse
                     /note="In lacZ gene. Also called M13-rev"
     primer_bind     complement(8736..8758)
                     /label=M13/pUC Reverse
                     /note="In lacZ gene"
     protein_bind    8747..8763
                     /label=lac operator
                     /bound_moiety="lac repressor encoded by lacI"
                     /note="The lac repressor binds to the lac operator to
                     inhibit transcription in E. coli. This inhibition can be
                     relieved by adding lactose or
                     isopropyl-beta-D-thiogalactopyranoside (IPTG)."
     promoter        complement(8771..8801)
                     /label=lac promoter
                     /note="promoter for the E. coli lac operon"
     protein_bind    8816..8837
                     /label=CAP binding site
                     /bound_moiety="E. coli catabolite activator protein"
                     /note="CAP binding activates transcription in the presence
                     of cAMP."
     primer_bind     complement(8954..8971)
                     /label=L4440
                     /note="L4440 vector, forward primer"
     rep_origin      complement(9125..9713)
                     /direction=LEFT
                     /label=ori
                     /note="high-copy-number ColE1/pMB1/pBR322/pUC origin of
                     replication"
     primer_bind     complement(9205..9224)
                     /label=pBR322ori-F
                     /note="pBR322 origin, forward primer"
     CDS             complement(9884..10744)
                     /codon_start=1
                     /gene="bla"
                     /product="beta-lactamase"
                     /label=AmpR
                     /note="confers resistance to ampicillin, carbenicillin, and
                     related antibiotics"
                     /translation="MSIQHFRVALIPFFAAFCLPVFAHPETLVKVKDAEDQLGARVGYI
                     ELDLNSGKILESFRPEERFPMMSTFKVLLCGAVLSRIDAGQEQLGRRIHYSQNDLVEYS
                     PVTEKHLTDGMTVRELCSAAITMSDNTAANLLLTTIGGPKELTAFLHNMGDHVTRLDRW
                     EPELNEAIPNDERDTTMPVAMATTLRKLLTGELLTLASRQQLIDWMEADKVAGPLLRSA
                     LPAGWFIADKSGAGERGSRGIIAALGPDGKPSRIVVIYTTGSQATMDERNRQIAEIGAS
                     LIKHW"
     primer_bind     10507..10526
                     /label=Amp-R
                     /note="Ampicillin resistance gene, reverse primer"
     promoter        complement(10745..10849)
                     /gene="bla"
                     /label=AmpR promoter
ORIGIN
        1 gtcgacggat cgggagatct cccgatcccc tatggtgcac tctcagtaca atctgctctg
       61 atgccgcata gttaagccag tatctgctcc ctgcttgtgt gttggaggtc gctgagtagt
      121 gcgcgagcaa aatttaagct acaacaaggc aaggcttgac cgacaattgc atgaagaatc
      181 tgcttagggt taggcgtttt gcgctgcttc gcgatgtacg ggccagatat acgcgttgac
      241 attgattatt gactagttat taatagtaat caattacggg gtcattagtt catagcccat
      301 atatggagtt ccgcgttaca taacttacgg taaatggccc gcctggctga ccgcccaacg
      361 acccccgccc attgacgtca ataatgacgt atgttcccat agtaacgcca atagggactt
      421 tccattgacg tcaatgggtg gagtatttac ggtaaactgc ccacttggca gtacatcaag
      481 tgtatcatat gccaagtacg ccccctattg acgtcaatga cggtaaatgg cccgcctggc
      541 attatgccca gtacatgacc ttatgggact ttcctacttg gcagtacatc tacgtattag
      601 tcatcgctat taccatggtg atgcggtttt ggcagtacat caatgggcgt ggatagcggt
      661 ttgactcacg gggatttcca agtctccacc ccattgacgt caatgggagt ttgttttggc
      721 accaaaatca acgggacttt ccaaaatgtc gtaacaactc cgccccattg acgcaaatgg
      781 gcggtaggcg tgtacggtgg gaggtctata taagcagcgc gttttgcctg tactgggtct
      841 ctctggttag accagatctg agcctgggag ctctctggct aactagggaa cccactgctt
      901 aagcctcaat aaagcttgcc ttgagtgctt caagtagtgt gtgcccgtct gttgtgtgac
      961 tctggtaact agagatccct cagacccttt tagtcagtgt ggaaaatctc tagcagtggc
     1021 gcccgaacag ggacttgaaa gcgaaaggga aaccagagga gctctctcga cgcaggactc
     1081 ggcttgctga agcgcgcacg gcaagaggcg aggggcggcg actggtgagt acgccaaaaa
     1141 ttttgactag cggaggctag aaggagagag atgggtgcga gagcgtcagt attaagcggg
     1201 ggagaattag atcgcgatgg gaaaaaattc ggttaaggcc agggggaaag aaaaaatata
     1261 aattaaaaca tatagtatgg gcaagcaggg agctagaacg attcgcagtt aatcctggcc
     1321 tgttagaaac atcagaaggc tgtagacaaa tactgggaca gctacaacca tcccttcaga
     1381 caggatcaga agaacttaga tcattatata atacagtagc aaccctctat tgtgtgcatc
     1441 aaaggataga gataaaagac accaaggaag ctttagacaa gatagaggaa gagcaaaaca
     1501 aaagtaagac caccgcacag caagcggccg ctgatcttca gacctggagg aggagatatg
     1561 agggacaatt ggagaagtga attatataaa tataaagtag taaaaattga accattagga
     1621 gtagcaccca ccaaggcaaa gagaagagtg gtgcagagag aaaaaagagc agtgggaata
     1681 ggagctttgt tccttgggtt cttgggagca gcaggaagca ctatgggcgc agcgtcaatg
     1741 acgctgacgg tacaggccag acaattattg tctggtatag tgcagcagca gaacaatttg
     1801 ctgagggcta ttgaggcgca acagcatctg ttgcaactca cagtctgggg catcaagcag
     1861 ctccaggcaa gaatcctggc tgtggaaaga tacctaaagg atcaacagct cctggggatt
     1921 tggggttgct ctggaaaact catttgcacc actgctgtgc cttggaatgc tagttggagt
     1981 aataaatctc tggaacagat ttggaatcac acgacctgga tggagtggga cagagaaatt
     2041 aacaattaca caagcttaat acactcctta attgaagaat cgcaaaacca gcaagaaaag
     2101 aatgaacaag aattattgga attagataaa tgggcaagtt tgtggaattg gtttaacata
     2161 acaaattggc tgtggtatat aaaattattc ataatgatag taggaggctt ggtaggttta
     2221 agaatagttt ttgctgtact ttctatagtg aatagagtta ggcagggata ttcaccatta
     2281 tcgtttcaga cccacctccc aaccccgagg ggacccgaca ggcccgaagg aatagaagaa
     2341 gaaggtggag agagagacag agacagatcc attcgattag tgaacggatc ggcactgcgt
     2401 gcgccaattc tgcagacaaa tggcagtatt catccacaat tttaaaagaa aaggggggat
     2461 tggggggtac agtgcagggg aaagaatagt agacataata gcaacagaca tacaaactaa
     2521 agaattacaa aaacaaatta caaaaattca aaattttcgg gtttattaca gggacagcag
     2581 agatccagtt tggttaatta acattatggc cttaggtcac ttcatctcca tggggttctt
     2641 cttctgattt tctagaaaat gagatggggg tgcagagagc ttcctcagtg acctgcccag
     2701 ggtcacatca gaaatgtcag agctagaact tgaactcaga ttactaatct taaattccat
     2761 gccttggggg catgcaagta cgatatacag aaggagtgaa ctcattaggg cagatgacca
     2821 atgagtttag gaaagaagag tccagggcag ggtacatcta caccacccgc ccagccctgg
     2881 gtgagtccag ccacgttcac ctcattatag ttgcctctct ccagtcctac cttgacggga
     2941 agcacaagca gaaactggga caggagcccc aggagaccaa atcttcatgg tccctctggg
     3001 aggatgggtg gggagagctg tggcagaggc ctcaggaggg gccctgctgc tcagtggtga
     3061 cagatagggg tgagaaagca gacagagtca ttccgtcagc attctgggtc tgtttggtac
     3121 ttcttctcac gctaaggtgg cggtgtgata tgcacaatgg ctaaaaagca gggagagctg
     3181 gaaagaaaca aggacagaga cagaggccaa gtcaaccaga ccaattccca gaggaagcaa
     3241 agaaaccatt acagagacta caagggggaa gggaaggaga gatgaattag cttcccctgt
     3301 aaaccttaga acccagctgt tgccagggca acggggcaat acctgtctct tcagaggaga
     3361 tgaagttgcc agggtaacta catcctgtct ttctcaagga ccatcccaga atgtggcacc
     3421 cactagccgt taccatagca actgcctctt tgccccactt aatcccatcc cgtctgttaa
     3481 aagggcccta tagttggagg tgggggaggt aggaagagcg atgatcactt gtggactaag
     3541 tttgttcgca tccccttctc caaccccctc agtacatcac cctgggggaa cagggtccac
     3601 ttgctcctgg gcccacacag tcctgcagta ttgtgtatat aaggccaggg caaaggagga
     3661 gcaggtttta aagtgaaagg caggcaggtg ttggggaggc agttaccggg gcaacgggaa
     3721 cagggcgttt cggaggtggt tgccatgggg acctggatgc tgacgaaggc tcgcgaggct
     3781 gtgagcagcc acagtgccct gctcagaagc cccaagctcg tcagtcaagc cggttctccg
     3841 tttgcactca ggagcacggg caggcgagtg gcccctagtt ctgggggcag cgggggatcc
     3901 ccgggtaccg gtgccaccat ggactatcct gttgctagaa gcctcatagt tcgctaccca
     3961 accgacctcg gaaacggcac cgtctgcatg ccaagaggac agtgttactg tgaaggttgg
     4021 cttcggagtc gcggcacttc cattgaaaag acaatagcaa ttactcttca gtgggtagtc
     4081 tttgctttgt cagtggcttg cctggggtgg tatgcgtatc aagcgtggcg agctacctgc
     4141 ggatgggagg aggtttacgt agccttgata gaaatgatga aaagcatcat cgaggccttc
     4201 cacgagttcg acagccctgc aacactgtgg ctgtcttcag ggaacggcgt agtttggatg
     4261 cggtatggcg aatggctcct cacctgcccg gtccttctga tccatctgag caacctcaca
     4321 ggcctgaagg acgattatag caaaaggact atgggcctgt tggtttctga tgtgggatgc
     4381 atcgtgtggg gcgcaaccag cgccatgtgt acggggtgga cgaagatcct gttcttcctc
     4441 atctcattga gctatggtat gtatacctat tttcatgctg ctaaagttta tatcgaagca
     4501 ttccacacag ttccaaaagg gatttgtcga gaactggtcc gagtgatggc ctggacattc
     4561 tttgtggctt ggggaatgtt tccagtcctg tttctgctgg gcacggaagg attcggtcat
     4621 atcagccctt atggatctgc cattgggcac tccatcctcg acctgattgc aaagaacatg
     4681 tggggtgtgc tggggaatta cctgcgcgtc aaaatccacg agcacatcct gttgtatggc
     4741 gacatcagaa agaagcagaa aattacgatc gccggccaag agatggaggt tgagacactg
     4801 gtggctgaag aggaggacgc ggccgccgtg agcaagggcg aggagctgtt caccggggtg
     4861 gtgcccatcc tggtcgagct ggacggcgac gtaaacggcc acaagttcag cgtgtccggc
     4921 gagggcgagg gcgatgccac ctacggcaag ctgaccctga agttcatctg caccaccggc
     4981 aagctgcccg tgccctggcc caccctcgtg accaccttcg gctacggcct gcagtgcttc
     5041 gcccgctacc ccgaccacat gaagcagcac gacttcttca agtccgccat gcccgaaggc
     5101 tacgtccagg agcgcaccat cttcttcaag gacgacggca actacaagac ccgcgccgag
     5161 gtgaagttcg agggcgacac cctggtgaac cgcatcgagc tgaagggcat cgacttcaag
     5221 gaggacggca acatcctggg gcacaagctg gagtacaact acaacagcca caacgtctat
     5281 atcatggccg acaagcagaa gaacggcatc aaggtgaact tcaagatccg ccacaacatc
     5341 gaggacggca gcgtgcagct cgccgaccac taccagcaga acacccccat cggcgacggc
     5401 cccgtgctgc tgcccgacaa ccactacctg agctaccagt ccgccctgag caaagacccc
     5461 aacgagaagc gcgatcacat ggtcctgctg gagttcgtga ccgccgccgg gatcactctc
     5521 ggcatggacg agctgtacaa gtaagaattc gatatcaagc ttatcgataa tcaacctctg
     5581 gattacaaaa tttgtgaaag attgactggt attcttaact atgttgctcc ttttacgcta
     5641 tgtggatacg ctgctttaat gcctttgtat catgctattg cttcccgtat ggctttcatt
     5701 ttctcctcct tgtataaatc ctggttgctg tctctttatg aggagttgtg gcccgttgtc
     5761 aggcaacgtg gcgtggtgtg cactgtgttt gctgacgcaa cccccactgg ttggggcatt
     5821 gccaccacct gtcagctcct ttccgggact ttcgctttcc ccctccctat tgccacggcg
     5881 gaactcatcg ccgcctgcct tgcccgctgc tggacagggg ctcggctgtt gggcactgac
     5941 aattccgtgg tgttgtcggg gaaatcatcg tcctttcctt ggctgctcgc ctgtgttgcc
     6001 acctggattc tgcgcgggac gtccttctgc tacgtccctt cggccctcaa tccagcggac
     6061 cttccttccc gcggcctgct gccggctctg cggcctcttc cgcgtcttcg ccttcgccct
     6121 cagacgagtc ggatctccct ttgggccgcc tccccgcatc gataccgtcg acctcgagac
     6181 ctagaaaaac atggagcaat cacaagtagc aatacagcag ctaccaatgc tgattgtgcc
     6241 tggctagaag cacaagagga ggaggaggtg ggttttccag tcacacctca ggtaccttta
     6301 agaccaatga cttacaaggc agctgtagat cttagccact ttttaaaaga aaagggggga
     6361 ctggaagggc taattcactc ccaacgaaga caagatatcc ttgatctgtg gatctaccac
     6421 acacaaggct acttccctga ttggcagaac tacacaccag ggccagggat cagatatcca
     6481 ctgacctttg gatggtgcta caagctagta ccagttgagc aagagaaggt agaagaagcc
     6541 aatgaaggag agaacacccg cttgttacac cctgtgagcc tgcatgggat ggatgacccg
     6601 gagagagaag tattagagtg gaggtttgac agccgcctag catttcatca catggcccga
     6661 gagctgcatc cggactgtac tgggtctctc tggttagacc agatctgagc ctgggagctc
     6721 tctggctaac tagggaaccc actgcttaag cctcaataaa gcttgccttg agtgcttcaa
     6781 gtagtgtgtg cccgtctgtt gtgtgactct ggtaactaga gatccctcag acccttttag
     6841 tcagtgtgga aaatctctag cagggcccgt ttaaacccgc tgatcagcct cgactgtgcc
     6901 ttctagttgc cagccatctg ttgtttgccc ctcccccgtg ccttccttga ccctggaagg
     6961 tgccactccc actgtccttt cctaataaaa tgaggaaatt gcatcgcatt gtctgagtag
     7021 gtgtcattct attctggggg gtggggtggg gcaggacagc aagggggagg attgggaaga
     7081 caatagcagg catgctgggg atgcggtggg ctctatggct tctgaggcgg aaagaaccag
     7141 ctggggctct agggggtatc cccnnnnnnn nnnnnnnnnn nnnnnnnnnn nnnnnnnnnn
     7201 nnnnnnnnnn nnnnnnnnnn nnnnnnnnnn nnnnnnnnnn nnnnnnnnnn nnnnnnnnnn
     7261 nnnnnnnnnn nnnnnnnnnn nnnnnnncnn nnnnnnnnnn nnnnnnnnnn nnnnnnnnnn
     7321 nnnnnnnnnn nnnnnnnnnn nnnnnnnnnn nnnnnnnnnn nnnnnnnnnn nnnnnnnnna
     7381 nnnnnnnnnn nnnnnnnnnn nnnnnnnnnn nnnnnnnnnn nnnnnnnnnc ctttgacgtt
     7441 ggagtccacg ttctttaata gtggactctt gttccaaact ggaacaacac tcaaccctat
     7501 ctcggtctat tcttttgatt tataagggat tttgccgatt tcggcctatt ggttaaaaaa
     7561 tgagctgatt taacaaaaat ttaacgcgaa ttaattctgt ggaatgtgtg tcagttaggg
     7621 tgtggaaagt ccccaggctc cccagcaggc agaagtatgc aaagcatgca tctcaattag
     7681 tcagcaacca ggtgtggaaa gtccccaggc tccccagcag gcagaagtat gcaaagcatg
     7741 catctcaatt agtcagcaac catagtcccg cccctaactc cgcccatccc gcccctaact
     7801 ccgcccagtt ccgcccattc tccgccccat ggctgactaa ttttttttat ttatgcagag
     7861 gccgaggccg cctctgcctc tgagctattc cagaagtagt gaggaggctt ttttggaggc
     7921 ctaggctttt gcaaaaagct cccgggagct tgtatatcca ttttcggatc tgatcagcac
     7981 gtgttgacaa ttaatcatcg gcatagtata tcggcatagt ataatacgac aaggtgagga
     8041 actaaaccat ggccaagttg accagtgccg ttccggtgct caccgcgcgc gacgtcgccg
     8101 gagcggtcga gttctggacc gaccggctcg ggttctcccg ggacttcgtg gaggacgact
     8161 tcgccggtgt ggtccgggac gacgtgaccc tgttcatcag cgcggtccag gaccaggtgg
     8221 tgccggacaa caccctggcc tgggtgtggg tgcgcggcct ggacgagctg tacgccgagt
     8281 ggtcggaggt cgtgtccacg aacttccggg acgcctccgg gccggccatg accgagatcg
     8341 gcgagcagcc gtgggggcgg gagttcgccc tgcgcgaccc ggccggcaac tgcgtgcact
     8401 tcgtggccga ggagcaggac tgacacgtgc tacgagattt cgattccacc gccgccttct
     8461 atgaaaggtt gggcttcgga atcgttttcc gggacgccgg ctggatgatc ctccagcgcg
     8521 gggatctcat gctggagttc ttcgcccacc ccaacttgtt tattgcagct tataatggtt
     8581 acaaataaag caatagcatc acaaatttca caaataaagc atttttttca ctgcattcta
     8641 gttgtggttt gtccaaactc atcaatgtat cttatcatgt ctgtataccg tcgacctcta
     8701 gctagagctt ggcgtaatca tggtcatagc tgtttcctgt gtgaaattgt tatccgctca
     8761 caattccaca caacatacga gccggaagca taaagtgtaa agcctggggt gcctaatgag
     8821 tgagctaact cacattaatt gcgttgcgct cactgcccgc tttccagtcg ggaaacctgt
     8881 cgtgccagct gcattaatga atcggccaac gcgcggggag aggcggtttg cgtattgggc
     8941 gctcttccgc ttcctcgctc actgactcgc tgcgctcggt cgttcggctg cggcgagcgg
     9001 tatcagctca ctcaaaggcg gtaatacggt tatccacaga atcaggggat aacgcaggaa
     9061 agaacatgtg agcaaaaggc cagcaaaagg ccaggaaccg taaaaaggcc gcgttgctgg
     9121 cgtttttcca taggctccgc ccccctgacg agcatcacaa aaatcgacgc tcaagtcaga
     9181 ggtggcgaaa cccgacagga ctataaagat accaggcgtt tccccctgga agctccctcg
     9241 tgcgctctcc tgttccgacc ctgccgctta ccggatacct gtccgccttt ctcccttcgg
     9301 gaagcgtggc gctttctcat agctcacgct gtaggtatct cagttcggtg taggtcgttc
     9361 gctccaagct gggctgtgtg cacgaacccc ccgttcagcc cgaccgctgc gccttatccg
     9421 gtaactatcg tcttgagtcc aacccggtaa gacacgactt atcgccactg gcagcagcca
     9481 ctggtaacag gattagcaga gcgaggtatg taggcggtgc tacagagttc ttgaagtggt
     9541 ggcctaacta cggctacact agaagaacag tatttggtat ctgcgctctg ctgaagccag
     9601 ttaccttcgg aaaaagagtt ggtagctctt gatccggcaa acaaaccacc gctggtagcg
     9661 gtggtttttt tgtttgcaag cagcagatta cgcgcagaaa aaaaggatct caagaagatc
     9721 ctttgatctt ttctacgggg tctgacgctc agtggaacga aaactcacgt taagggattt
     9781 tggtcatgag attatcaaaa aggatcttca cctagatcct tttaaattaa aaatgaagtt
     9841 ttaaatcaat ctaaagtata tatgagtaaa cttggtctga cagttaccaa tgcttaatca
     9901 gtgaggcacc tatctcagcg atctgtctat ttcgttcatc catagttgcc tgactccccg
     9961 tcgtgtagat aactacgata cgggagggct taccatctgg ccccagtgct gcaatgatac
    10021 cgcgagaccc acgctcaccg gctccagatt tatcagcaat aaaccagcca gccggaaggg
    10081 ccgagcgcag aagtggtcct gcaactttat ccgcctccat ccagtctatt aattgttgcc
    10141 gggaagctag agtaagtagt tcgccagtta atagtttgcg caacgttgtt gccattgcta
    10201 caggcatcgt ggtgtcacgc tcgtcgtttg gtatggcttc attcagctcc ggttcccaac
    10261 gatcaaggcg agttacatga tcccccatgt tgtgcaaaaa agcggttagc tccttcggtc
    10321 ctccgatcgt tgtcagaagt aagttggccg cagtgttatc actcatggtt atggcagcac
    10381 tgcataattc tcttactgtc atgccatccg taagatgctt ttctgtgact ggtgagtact
    10441 caaccaagtc attctgagaa tagtgtatgc ggcgaccgag ttgctcttgc ccggcgtcaa
    10501 tacgggataa taccgcgcca catagcagaa ctttaaaagt gctcatcatt ggaaaacgtt
    10561 cttcggggcg aaaactctca aggatcttac cgctgttgag atccagttcg atgtaaccca
    10621 ctcgtgcacc caactgatct tcagcatctt ttactttcac cagcgtttct gggtgagcaa
    10681 aaacaggaag gcaaaatgcc gcaaaaaagg gaataagggc gacacggaaa tgttgaatac
    10741 tcatactctt cctttttcaa tattattgaa gcatttatca gggttattgt ctcatgagcg
    10801 gatacatatt tgaatgtatt tagaaaaata aacaaatagg ggttccgcgc acatttcccc
    10861 gaaaagtgcc acctgac
//
