>Addgene plasmid #20954 | pLenti-CaMKIIa-VChR1-EYFP-WPRE | addgene partial sequence | sequence record 26735 | EGFP-N 5'-CGTCGCCGTCCAGCTCGACCAG-3'
GNTNNNNNGGGGGNCCCGGGNANGCTCTCGCCCTTGCTCACGGCGGCCGCGNTCCTCCTCTTCAGCCACC
AGTGTCTCAACCTCCATCTCTTGGCCGGCGATCGTAATTTTCTGCTTCTTTCTGATGTCGCCATACAACA
GGATGTGCTCGTGGATTTTGACGCGCAGGTAATTCCCCAGCACACCCCACATGTTCTTTGCAATCAGGTC
GAGGATGGAGTGCCCAATGGCAGATCCATAAGGGCTGATATGACCGAATCCTTCCGTGCCCAGCAGAAAC
AGGACTGGAAACATTCCCCAAGCCACAAAGAATGTCCAGGCCATCACTCGGACCAGTTCTCGACAAATCC
CTTTTGGAACTGTGTGGAATGCTTCGATATAAACTTTAGCAGCATGAAAATAGGTATACATACCATAGCT
CAATGAGATGAGGAAGAACAGGATCTTCGTCCACCCCGTACACATGGCGCTGGTTGCGCCCCACACGATG
CATCCCACATCAGAAACCAACAGGCCCATAGTCCTTTTGCTATAATCGTCCTTCAGGCCTGTGAGGTTGC
TCAGATGGATCAGAAGGACCGGGCAGGTGAGGAGCCATTCGCCATACCGCATCCAAACTACGCCGTTCCC
TGAAGACAGCCACAGTGTTGCAGGGCTGTCGAACTCGTGGAAGGCCTCGATGATGCTTTTCATCATTTCT
ATCAAGGCTACGTAAACCTCCTCCCATCCGCAGGTAGCTCGCCACGCTTGATACGCATACCACCCCAGGC
ANGCCACTGACAAGCAAGACTACCACTGANANTATTGCTATGTCTTTCATGGAGTGCGGATCCGANCNAC
TTCNATACATGTCTCTGGCNGANAGGGCCNTCNAGCGTGGTACACTTAGTN
